>Addgene plasmid #48505 | pFUSB4_GAGC | depositor full sequence | sequence record 70205 | Full Sequence
ATGTTTTCCCAGTCACGACGTTGTAAAACGACGGCCAGTCTTAAGCGTCTCATGGCCTGACCCCGGACCA
AGTGGTGGCCTATCGCCAGCAACAATGGCGGCAAGCAAGCGCTCGAAACGGTGCAGCGGCTGTTGCCGGT
GCTGTGCCAGGACCATGGCCTGACCCCGGACCAAGTGGTGGCTATCGCCAGCAACATTGGCGGCAAGCAA
GCGCTCGAAACGGTGCAGCGGCTGTTGCCGGTGCTGTGCCAGGACCATGGCCTGACCCCGGACCAAGTGG
TGGCTATCGCCAGCAACAATGGCGGCAAGCAAGCGCTCGAAACGGTGCAGCGGCTGTTGCCGGTGCTGTG
CCAGGACCATGGCCTGACTCCGGACCAAGTGGTGGCTATCGCCAGCCACGATGGCGGCAAGCAAGCGCTC
GAAACGGTGCAGCGGCTGTTGCCGGTGCTGTGCCAGGACCATGGCCTGACCCCGGACCAAGTGGTGGCTA
TCGAGACGTCTAGACCAGCCAGGACAGAAATGCCTCGACTTCGCTGCTACCCAAGGTTGCCGGGTGACGC
ACACCGTGGAAACGGATGAAGGCACGAACCCAGTGGACATAAGCCTGTTCGGTTCGTAAGCTGTAATGCA
AGTAGCGTATGCGCTCACGCAACTGGTCCAGAACCTTGACCGAACGCAGCGGTGGTAACGGCGCAGTGGC
GGTTTTCATGGCTTGTTATGACTGTTTTTTTGGGGTACAGTCTATGCCTCGGGCATCCAAGCAGCAAGCG
CGTTACGCCGTGGGTCGATGTTTGATGTTATGGAGCAGCAACGATGTTACGCAGCAGGGCAGTCGCCCTA
AAACAAAGTTAAACATTATGAGGGAAGCGGTGATCGCCGAAGTATCGACTCAACTATCAGAGGTAGTTGG
CGTCATCGAGCGCCATCTCGAACCGACGTTGCTGGCCGTACATTTGTACGGCTCCGCAGTGGATGGCGGC
CTGAAGCCACACAGTGATATTGATTTGCTGGTTACGGTGACCGTAAGGCTTGATGAAACAACGCGGCGAG
CTTTGATCAACGACCTTTTGGAAACTTCGGCTTCCCCTGGAGAGAGCGAGATTCTCCGCGCTGTAGAAGT
CACCATTGTTGTGCACGACGACATCATTCCGTGGCGTTATCCAGCTAAGCGCGAACTGCAATTTGGAGAA
TGGCAGCGCAATGACATTCTTGCAGGTATCTTCGAGCCAGCCACGATCGACATTGATCTGGCTATCTTGC
TGACAAAAGCAAGAGAACATAGCGTTGCCTTGGTAGGTCCAGCGGCGGAGGAACTCTTTGATCCGGTTCC
TGAACAGGATCTATTTGAGGCGCTAAATGAAACCTTAACGCTATGGAACTCGCCGCCCGACTGGGCTGGC
GATGAGCGAAATGTAGTGCTTACGTTGTCCCGCATTTGGTACAGCGCAGTAACCGGCAAAATCGCGCCGA
AGGATGTCGCTGCCGACTGGGCAATGGAGCGCCTGCCGGCCCAGTATCAGCCCGTCATACTTGAAGCTAG
ACAGGCTTATCTTGGACAAGAAGAAGATCGCTTGGCCTCGCGCGCAGATCAGTTGGAAGAATTTGTCCAC
TACGTGAAAGGCGAGATCACCAAGGTAGTCGGCAAATAACCCTCGAGCCACCCATGACCAAAATCCCTTA
ACGTGAGTTACGCGTCGTTCCACTGAGCGTCAGACCCCGTAGAAAAGATCAAAGGATCTTCTTGAGATCC
TTTTTTTCTGCGCGTAATCTGCTGCTTGCAAACAAAAAAACCACCGCTACCAGCGGTGGTTTGTTTGCCG
GATCAAGAGCTACCAACTCTTTTTCCGAAGGTAACTGGCTTCAGCAGAGCGCAGATACCAAATACTGTCC
TTCTAGTGTAGCCGTAGTTAGGCCACCACTTCAAGAACTCTGTAGCACCGCCTACATACCTCGCTCTGCT
AATCCTGTTACCAGTGGCTGCTGCCAGTGGCGATAAGTCGTGTCTTACCGGGTTGGACTCAAGACGATAG
TTACCGGATAAGGCGCAGCGGTCGGGCTGAACGGGGGGTTCGTGCACACAGCCCAGCTTGGAGCGAACGA
CCTACACCGAACTGAGATACCTACAGCGTGAGCATTGAGAAAGCGCCACGCTTCCCGAAGGGAGAAAGGC
GGACAGGTATCCGGTAAGCGGCAGGGTCGGAACAGGAGAGCGCACGAGGGAGCTTCCAGGGGGAAACGCC
TGGTATCTTTATAGTCCTGTCGGGTTTCGCCACCTCTGACTTGAGCGTCGATTTTTGTGATGCTCGTCAG
GGGGGCGGAGCCTATGGAAAAACGCCAGCAACGCGGCCTTTTTACGGTTCCTGGCCTTTTGCTGGCCTTT
TGCTCACATGTTCTTTCCTGCGTTATCCCCTGATTCTGTGGATAACCGTATTACCGCCTTTGAGTGAGCT
GATACCGCTCGCCGCAGCCGAACGACCGAGCGCAGCGAGTCAGTGAGCGAGGAAGCGGAAGAGCGCCCAA
TACGCAAACCGCCTCTCCCCGCGCGTTGGCCGATTCATTAATGCAGCTGGCACGACAGGTTTCCCGACTG
GAAAGCGGGCAGTGAGCGCAACGCAATTAATACGCGTACCGCTAGCCAGGAAGAGTTTGTAGAAACGCAA
AAAGGCCATCCGTCAGGATGGCCTTCTGCTTAGTTTGATGCCTGGCAGTTTATGGCGGGCGTCCTGCCCG
CCACCCTCCGGGCCGTTGCTTCACAACGTTCAAATCCGCTCCCGGCGGATTTGTCCTACTCAGGAGAGCG
TTCACCGACAAACAACAGATAAAACGAAAGGCCCAGTCTTCCGACTGAGCCTTTCGTTTTATTTGATGCC
TGGCAGTTCCCTACTCTCGCGTTAACGCTAGCATGG
Features (pLannotate 1.2.2; 8 found; start..end, strand, type, name):
      3..39      -  CDS            lacZα (fragment): LacZα fragment of β-galactosidase; lacZ fragment
    596..619     +  promoter       Pc promoter (fragment): intI1 (promoter lies within the coding sequence); class 1 integron promoter
    795..851     +  CDS            GmR (fragment): gentamycin acetyltransferase; aacC1; confers resistance to gentamycin
    858..1649    +  CDS            SmR: aminoglycoside adenylyltransferase (Murphy, 1985); aadA; confers resistance to spectinomycin and streptomycin
   1742..2330    +  rep_origin     ori: high-copy-number ColE1/pMB1/pBR322/pUC origin of replication
   2513..2605    +  CDS            lacI (fragment): lac repressor; lacI; The lac repressor binds to the lac operator to inhibit transcription in E. coli. This inhibition can be relieved by adding lactose or isopropyl-β-D-thiogalactopyranoside (IPTG).
   2660..2687    -  terminator     rrnB T2 terminator: transcription terminator T2 from the E. coli rrnB gene
   2819..2862    +  terminator     rrnB T1 terminator: Escherichia coli rrnB; transcription terminator T1 from the E. coli rrnB gene
