[The description below was written by a language model from this plasmid's Addgene catalogue record and pLannotate feature annotations shown in this document.]
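Description:
pFUSB4_GAGC is a small (about 2.9 kb) bacterial intermediate plasmid from a Golden Gate TALEN assembly system, built on the pFUS_B4 array vector. It carries a pre-assembled block of four synthetic TAL effector repeats whose repeat-variable diresidues are NN, NI, NN and HD. Under the standard TALE code these specify G, A, G and C, which gives the plasmid its name. The repository lists it under mammalian expression and TALEN vector types, but the annotated sequence shows no eukaryotic promoter, nuclease domain or polyadenylation signal. It therefore looks like a cloning module, not a vector that expresses anything itself. The feature table does not annotate the repeat array, which presumably lies in the unannotated stretch near the start of the sequence, next to the remaining lacZα fragment.

The plasmid is propagated in E. coli from a high-copy ColE1/pUC-type origin and is selected with spectinomycin through the aadA (SmR) aminoglycoside adenylyltransferase gene. This gene sits downstream of fragments of a class 1 integron Pc promoter and a gentamicin acetyltransferase gene, which are leftovers of the integron-derived resistance cassette. Only short fragments of lacZα and lacI are detected, which fits a blue/white screening cassette having been replaced when the repeats were inserted by Golden Gate cloning. The rrnB T1 and T2 terminators insulate the cloning region from surrounding transcription.

The associated publication describes a simplified 15-RVD GoldyTALEN design for in vivo genome engineering. In that setting, ready-made four-repeat plasmids like this one would probably serve as library components, combined with other repeat modules in a final TALEN expression backbone to speed up the assembly of custom nucleases.
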