Addgene plasmid #48505: pFUSB4_GAGC
Depositing lab: Stephen Ekker. Depositing organization: Mayo Foundation for Medical Education and Research. Publication: High Efficiency In Vivo Genome Engineering with a Simplified 15-RVD GoldyTALEN Design. Ma AC, Lee HB, Clark KJ, Ekker SC. PLoS One. 2013 May 29;8(5):e65259. doi: 10.1371/journal.pone.0065259. Print 2013. PubMed 23734242.
Backbone
  Vector backbone: pFUS_B4
  Vector type: Mammalian Expression, TALEN
Growth in bacteria
  Bacterial resistance: Spectinomycin, 50 μg/mL
  Growth temperature: 37°C
  Growth strain: Top10
  Copy number: Unknown
Gene/Insert
  Gene/Insert name: RVD sequence: NN NI NN HD
  Species: Synthetic
  Cloning method: Unknown
  Sequencing primers: 5′ ttgatgcctggcagttccct; 3′ cgaaccgaacaggcttatgt
Terms and licenses: Academic/Nonprofit Terms; Industry Terms: Not Available to Industry
Depositor comments: Plasmid was created using Golden Gate cloning.
How to cite: pFUSB4_GAGC was a gift from Stephen Ekker (Addgene plasmid # 48505 ; http://n2t.net/addgene:48505 ; RRID:Addgene_48505)
