>Addgene plasmid #48505 | pFUSB4_GAGC | addgene partial sequence | sequence record 70875 | pCR8_F1 5'-ttgatgcctggcagttccct-3'
TCACGACGTTGTAAAACGACGGCCAGTCTTAAGCGTCTCATGGCCTGACCCCGGACCAAGTGGTGGCTAT
CGCCAGCAACAATGGCGGCAAGCAAGCGCTCGAAACGGTGCAGCGGCTGTTGCCGGTGCTGTGCCAGGAC
CATGGCCTGACCCCGGACCAAGTGGTGGCTATCGCCAGCAACATTGGCGGCAAGCAAGCGCTCGAAACGG
TGCAGCGGCTGTTGCCGGTGCTGTGCCAGGACCATGGCCTGACCCCGGACCAAGTGGTGGCTATCGCCAG
CAACAATGGCGGCAAGCAAGCGCTCGAAACGGTGCAGCGGCTGTTGCCGGTGCTGTGCCAGGACCATGGC
CTGACTCCGGACCAAGTGGTGGCTATCGCCAGCCACGATGGCGGCAAGCAAGCGCTCGAAACGGTGCAGC
GGCTGTTGCCGGTGCTGTGCCAGGACCATGGCCTGACCCCGGACCAAGTGGTGGCTATCGAGACGTCTAG
ACCAGCCAGGACAGAAATGCCTCGACTTCGCTGCTACCCAAGGTTGCCGGGTGACGCACACCGTGGAAAC
GGATGAAGGCACGAACCCAGTGGACATAAGCCTGTTCGGTTCGTAAGCTGTAATGCAAGTAGCGTATGCG
CTCACGCAACTGGTCCAGAACCTTGACCGAACGCAGCGGTGGTAACGGCGCAGTGGCGGTTTTCATGGCT
TGTTATGACTGTTTTTTTGGGGTACAGTCTATGCCTCGGGCATCCAAGCAGCAAGCGCGTTACGCCGTGG
GTCGATGTTTGATGTTATGGAGCAGCAACGATGTTACGCAGCAGGGCAGTCGCCCTAAAACAAAGTTAAA
CATTATGA
